Addgene plasmid #138678: pLenti-Blast-sgNT
Purpose: Expresses a Non-targeting sgRNA and Cas9
Depositing lab: Reuben Shaw. Depositing organization: Salk Institute for Biological Studies. Publication: The AMPK-Related Kinases SIK1 and SIK3 Mediate Key Tumor-Suppressive Effects of LKB1 in NSCLC. Hollstein PE, Eichner LJ, Brun SN, Kamireddy A, Svensson RU, Vera LI, Ross DS, Rymoff TJ, Hutchins A, Galvez HM, Williams AE, Shokhirev MN, Screaton RA, Berdeaux R, Shaw RJ. Cancer Discov. 2019 Nov;9(11):1606-1627. doi: 10.1158/2159-8290.CD-18-1261. Epub 2019 Jul 26. PubMed 31350328.
Backbone
  Vector backbone: pLentiCRISPR v2-Blast
  Vector type: Lentiviral
Growth in bacteria
  Bacterial resistance: Ampicillin, 100 μg/mL
  Growth temperature: 37°C
  Growth strain: NEB Stable
  Copy number: High Copy
Gene/Insert
  Gene/Insert name: sgNT
  gRNA/shRNA sequence: GCGAGGTATTCGGCTCCGCG
  Species: M. musculus (mouse)
  Promoter: hU6
  Cloning method: Restriction Enzyme; 5′ cloning site unknown (unknown if destroyed)
Terms and licenses: Academic/Nonprofit Terms; Industry Terms: Not Available to Industry
How to cite: pLenti-Blast-sgNT was a gift from Reuben Shaw (Addgene plasmid # 138678 ; http://n2t.net/addgene:138678 ; RRID:Addgene_138678)
