[The description below was written by a language model from this plasmid's Addgene catalogue record and pLannotate feature annotations shown in this document.]
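Description:
pLenti-Blast-sgNT is an all-in-one lentiviral CRISPR/Cas9 plasmid built on the pLentiCRISPR v2-Blast backbone. It carries a non-targeting guide RNA (sgNT) and is meant to serve as a negative control. The sequenced record is about 12.8 kb. In bacteria the plasmid replicates from a high-copy ColE1/pUC-type origin and is selected with ampicillin through the bla gene; an f1 origin is also present. The backbone outside the viral region additionally carries an SV40/EM7-driven BleoR (Zeocin resistance) cassette with an SV40 poly(A) signal, a leftover of the parental vector that is not packaged into virus.

The transfer cassette has a third-generation, self-inactivating layout. A CMV enhancer/promoter fused to a truncated HIV-1 5' LTR drives genomic RNA production in packaging cells. It is followed by the Ψ packaging signal, a gag fragment, the RRE for Rev-dependent export and the cPPT/CTS, and the cassette ends in a ΔU3 3' LTR with a downstream bGH poly(A) signal. Within this region, a human U6 Pol III promoter expresses the non-targeting spacer joined to the Streptococcus pyogenes gRNA scaffold. A core EF-1α promoter drives S. pyogenes Cas9, with the blasticidin S deaminase (BSD) coding sequence downstream. No separate promoter is annotated for BSD, and the table does not annotate the element linking it to Cas9. A WPRE downstream enhances transcript expression.

The catalogue lists mouse as the species for the guide. Transduced cells can be selected with blasticidin, giving Cas9-expressing control populations for comparison with cells carrying gene-targeting guides in the same vector.
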