Features (pLannotate 1.2.2; 34 found; start..end, strand, type, name):
    217..397     +  LTR            5' LTR (truncated): truncated 5' long terminal repeat (LTR) from HIV-1
    444..569     +  misc_feature   HIV-1 Ψ: packaging signal of human immunodeficiency virus type 1
    553..916     +  CDS            HIV-1 gag (fragment): gag protein from human immunodeficiency virus 1; gag
   1062..1295    +  misc_feature   RRE: The Rev response element (RRE) of HIV-1 allows for Rev-dependent mRNA export from the nucleus to the cytoplasm.
   1672..1772    +  CDS            Rev (fragment): human immunodeficiency virus 1 (HIV-1) Rev protein; rev; enhances nuclear export of unspliced and incompletely spliced viral mRNAs
   1822..1939    +  misc_feature   cPPT/CTS: central polypurine tract and central termination sequence of HIV-1
   1990..2230    +  promoter       U6 promoter: RNA polymerase III promoter for human U6 snRNA
   2259..2334    +  misc_RNA       gRNA scaffold: guide RNA scaffold for the Streptococcus pyogenes CRISPR/Cas9 system
   2352..2370    +  CDS            small t antigen (fragment): SV40 (simian virus 40) small t antigen
   2396..2607    +  promoter       EF-1α core promoter: core promoter for human elongation factor EF-1α
   2632..6735    +  CDS            Cas9: Cas9 (Csn1) endonuclease from the Streptococcus pyogenes Type II CRISPR/Cas system generates RNA-guided double strand breaks in DNA
   6874..7272    +  CDS            BSD: blasticidin S deaminase; Aspergillus terreus BSD; confers resistance to blasticidin
   7273..7294    +  misc_feature   MCS (fragment): pBluescript multiple cloning site
   7297..7885    +  misc_feature   WPRE: woodchuck hepatitis virus posttranscriptional regulatory element
   7936..7955    +  misc_feature   cPPT/CTS (fragment): central polypurine tract and central termination sequence of HIV-1
   7957..8190    +  LTR            3' LTR (ΔU3): self-inactivating 3' long terminal repeat (LTR) from HIV-1
   8222..8446    +  polyA_signal   bGH poly(A) signal: bovine growth hormone polyadenylation signal
   8450..8471    +  promoter       SV40 promoter (fragment): SV40 enhancer and early promoter
   8492..8920    +  rep_origin     f1 ori (sequence partly withheld): f1 bacteriophage origin of replication; arrow indicates direction of (+) strand synthesis
   8934..9263    +  promoter       SV40 promoter: SV40 enhancer and early promoter
   9311..9358    +  promoter       EM7 promoter: synthetic bacterial promoter&nbsp
   9377..9751    +  CDS            BleoR: antibiotic-binding protein; Sh ble from Streptoalloteichus hindustanus; confers resistance to bleomycin, phleomycin, and Zeocin™
   9761..9886    +  CDS            ble (fragment): BLE_KLEPN - Experimental evidence at protein level: Swiss-Prot protein existence level 1. Binding protein with a strong affinity to the bleomycin family of antibiotics. Binds to CL990; an antimitotic-antibiotic compound. From Klebsiella pneumoniae.
   9881..10002   +  polyA_signal   SV40 poly(A) signal: SV40 polyadenylation signal
  10073..10095   -  protein_bind   lac operator (fragment): The lac repressor binds to the lac operator to inhibit transcription in E. coli. This inhibition can be relieved by adding lactose or isopropyl-β-D-thiogalactopyranoside (IPTG). lac repressor encoded by lacI
  10099..10129   -  promoter       lac promoter: promoter for the E. coli lac operon
  10144..10165   -  protein_bind   CAP binding site: CAP binding activates transcription in the presence of cAMP. E. coli catabolite activator protein
  10178..10270   -  CDS            lacI (fragment): lac repressor; lacI; The lac repressor binds to the lac operator to inhibit transcription in E. coli. This inhibition can be relieved by adding lactose or isopropyl-β-D-thiogalactopyranoside (IPTG).
  10453..11041   -  rep_origin     ori: high-copy-number ColE1/pMB1/pBR322/pUC origin of replication
  11212..12072   -  CDS            AmpR: β-lactamase; bla; confers resistance to ampicillin, carbenicillin, and related antibiotics
  12073..12177   -  promoter       AmpR promoter: bla
  12236..12288   -  misc_feature   bom (fragment): basis of mobility region from pBR322
  12443..12822   +  enhancer       CMV enhancer: human cytomegalovirus immediate early enhancer
  12823..199     +  promoter       CMV promoter (across the origin): human cytomegalovirus (CMV) immediate early promoter
>Addgene plasmid #138678 | pLenti-Blast-sgNT | addgene full sequence | sequence record 273106 | Addgene NGS Result
TGATGCGGTTTTGGCAGTACATCAATGGGCGTGGATAGCGGTTTGACTCACGGGGATTTCCAAGTCTCCA
CCCCATTGACGTCAATGGGAGTTTGTTTTGGCACCAAAATCAACGGGACTTTCCAAAATGTCGTAACAAC
TCCGCCCCATTGACGCAAATGGGCGGTAGGCGTGTACGGTGGGAGGTCTATATAAGCAGCGCGTTTTGCC
TGTACTGGGTCTCTCTGGTTAGACCAGATCTGAGCCTGGGAGCTCTCTGGCTAACTAGGGAACCCACTGC
TTAAGCCTCAATAAAGCTTGCCTTGAGTGCTTCAAGTAGTGTGTGCCCGTCTGTTGTGTGACTCTGGTAA
CTAGAGATCCCTCAGACCCTTTTAGTCAGTGTGGAAAATCTCTAGCAGTGGCGCCCGAACAGGGACTTGA
AAGCGAAAGGGAAACCAGAGGAGCTCTCTCGACGCAGGACTCGGCTTGCTGAAGCGCGCACGGCAAGAGG
CGAGGGGCGGCGACTGGTGAGTACGCCAAAAATTTTGACTAGCGGAGGCTAGAAGGAGAGAGATGGGTGC
GAGAGCGTCAGTATTAAGCGGGGGAGAATTAGATCGCGATGGGAAAAAATTCGGTTAAGGCCAGGGGGAA
AGAAAAAATATAAATTAAAACATATAGTATGGGCAAGCAGGGAGCTAGAACGATTCGCAGTTAATCCTGG
CCTGTTAGAAACATCAGAAGGCTGTAGACAAATACTGGGACAGCTACAACCATCCCTTCAGACAGGATCA
GAAGAACTTAGATCATTATATAATACAGTAGCAACCCTCTATTGTGTGCATCAAAGGATAGAGATAAAAG
ACACCAAGGAAGCTTTAGACAAGATAGAGGAAGAGCAAAACAAAAGTAAGACCACCGCACAGCAAGCGGC
CGCTGATCTTCAGACCTGGAGGAGGAGATATGAGGGACAATTGGAGAAGTGAATTATATAAATATAAAGT
AGTAAAAATTGAACCATTAGGAGTAGCACCCACCAAGGCAAAGAGAAGAGTGGTGCAGAGAGAAAAAAGA
GCAGTGGGAATAGGAGCTTTGTTCCTTGGGTTCTTGGGAGCAGCAGGAAGCACTATGGGCGCAGCGTCAA
TGACGCTGACGGTACAGGCCAGACAATTATTGTCTGGTATAGTGCAGCAGCAGAACAATTTGCTGAGGGC
TATTGAGGCGCAACAGCATCTGTTGCAACTCACAGTCTGGGGCATCAAGCAGCTCCAGGCAAGAATCCTG
GCTGTGGAAAGATACCTAAAGGATCAACAGCTCCTGGGGATTTGGGGTTGCTCTGGAAAACTCATTTGCA
CCACTGCTGTGCCTTGGAATGCTAGTTGGAGTAATAAATCTCTGGAACAGATTTGGAATCACACGACCTG
GATGGAGTGGGACAGAGAAATTAACAATTACACAAGCTTAATACACTCCTTAATTGAAGAATCGCAAAAC
CAGCAAGAAAAGAATGAACAAGAATTATTGGAATTAGATAAATGGGCAAGTTTGTGGAATTGGTTTAACA
TAACAAATTGGCTGTGGTATATAAAATTATTCATAATGATAGTAGGAGGCTTGGTAGGTTTAAGAATAGT
TTTTGCTGTACTTTCTATAGTGAATAGAGTTAGGCAGGGATATTCACCATTATCGTTTCAGACCCACCTC
CCAACCCCGAGGGGACCCGACAGGCCCGAAGGAATAGAAGAAGAAGGTGGAGAGAGAGACAGAGACAGAT
CCATTCGATTAGTGAACGGATCGGCACTGCGTGCGCCAATTCTGCAGACAAATGGCAGTATTCATCCACA
ATTTTAAAAGAAAAGGGGGGATTGGGGGGTACAGTGCAGGGGAAAGAATAGTAGACATAATAGCAACAGA
CATACAAACTAAAGAATTACAAAAACAAATTACAAAAATTCAAAATTTTCGGGTTTATTACAGGGACAGC
AGAGATCCAGTTTGGTTAATTAAGGTACCGAGGGCCTATTTCCCATGATTCCTTCATATTTGCATATACG
ATACAAGGCTGTTAGAGAGATAATTAGAATTAATTTGACTGTAAACACAAAGATATTAGTACAAAATACG
TGACGTAGAAAGTAATAATTTCTTGGGTAGTTTGCAGTTTTAAAATTATGTTTTAAAATGGACTATCATA
TGCTTACCGTAACTTGAAAGTATTTCGATTTCTTGGCTTTATATATCTTGTGGAAAGGACGAAACACCGC
GAGGTATTCGGCTCCGCGGTTTTAGAGCTAGAAATAGCAAGTTAAAATAAGGCTAGTCCGTTATCAACTT
GAAAAAGTGGCACCGAGTCGGTGCTTTTTTGAATTCGCTAGCTAGGTCTTGAAAGGAGTGGGAATTGGCT
CCGGTGCCCGTCAGTGGGCAGAGCGCACATCGCCCACAGTCCCCGAGAAGTTGGGGGGAGGGGTCGGCAA
TTGATCCGGTGCCTAGAGAAGGTGGCGCGGGGTAAACTGGGAAAGTGATGTCGTGTACTGGCTCCGCCTT
TTTCCCGAGGGTGGGGGAGAACCGTATATAAGTGCAGTAGTCGCCGTGAACGTTCTTTTTCGCAACGGGT
TTGCCGCCAGAACACAGGACCGGTTCTAGAGCGCTGCCACCATGGACAAGAAGTACAGCATCGGCCTGGA
CATCGGCACCAACTCTGTGGGCTGGGCCGTGATCACCGACGAGTACAAGGTGCCCAGCAAGAAATTCAAG
GTGCTGGGCAACACCGACCGGCACAGCATCAAGAAGAACCTGATCGGAGCCCTGCTGTTCGACAGCGGCG
AAACAGCCGAGGCCACCCGGCTGAAGAGAACCGCCAGAAGAAGATACACCAGACGGAAGAACCGGATCTG
CTATCTGCAAGAGATCTTCAGCAACGAGATGGCCAAGGTGGACGACAGCTTCTTCCACAGACTGGAAGAG
TCCTTCCTGGTGGAAGAGGATAAGAAGCACGAGCGGCACCCCATCTTCGGCAACATCGTGGACGAGGTGG
CCTACCACGAGAAGTACCCCACCATCTACCACCTGAGAAAGAAACTGGTGGACAGCACCGACAAGGCCGA
CCTGCGGCTGATCTATCTGGCCCTGGCCCACATGATCAAGTTCCGGGGCCACTTCCTGATCGAGGGCGAC
CTGAACCCCGACAACAGCGACGTGGACAAGCTGTTCATCCAGCTGGTGCAGACCTACAACCAGCTGTTCG
AGGAAAACCCCATCAACGCCAGCGGCGTGGACGCCAAGGCCATCCTGTCTGCCAGACTGAGCAAGAGCAG
ACGGCTGGAAAATCTGATCGCCCAGCTGCCCGGCGAGAAGAAGAATGGCCTGTTCGGAAACCTGATTGCC
CTGAGCCTGGGCCTGACCCCCAACTTCAAGAGCAACTTCGACCTGGCCGAGGATGCCAAACTGCAGCTGA
GCAAGGACACCTACGACGACGACCTGGACAACCTGCTGGCCCAGATCGGCGACCAGTACGCCGACCTGTT
TCTGGCCGCCAAGAACCTGTCCGACGCCATCCTGCTGAGCGACATCCTGAGAGTGAACACCGAGATCACC
AAGGCCCCCCTGAGCGCCTCTATGATCAAGAGATACGACGAGCACCACCAGGACCTGACCCTGCTGAAAG
CTCTCGTGCGGCAGCAGCTGCCTGAGAAGTACAAAGAGATTTTCTTCGACCAGAGCAAGAACGGCTACGC
CGGCTACATTGACGGCGGAGCCAGCCAGGAAGAGTTCTACAAGTTCATCAAGCCCATCCTGGAAAAGATG
GACGGCACCGAGGAACTGCTCGTGAAGCTGAACAGAGAGGACCTGCTGCGGAAGCAGCGGACCTTCGACA
ACGGCAGCATCCCCCACCAGATCCACCTGGGAGAGCTGCACGCCATTCTGCGGCGGCAGGAAGATTTTTA
CCCATTCCTGAAGGACAACCGGGAAAAGATCGAGAAGATCCTGACCTTCCGCATCCCCTACTACGTGGGC
CCTCTGGCCAGGGGAAACAGCAGATTCGCCTGGATGACCAGAAAGAGCGAGGAAACCATCACCCCCTGGA
ACTTCGAGGAAGTGGTGGACAAGGGCGCTTCCGCCCAGAGCTTCATCGAGCGGATGACCAACTTCGATAA
GAACCTGCCCAACGAGAAGGTGCTGCCCAAGCACAGCCTGCTGTACGAGTACTTCACCGTGTATAACGAG
CTGACCAAAGTGAAATACGTGACCGAGGGAATGAGAAAGCCCGCCTTCCTGAGCGGCGAGCAGAAAAAGG
CCATCGTGGACCTGCTGTTCAAGACCAACCGGAAAGTGACCGTGAAGCAGCTGAAAGAGGACTACTTCAA
GAAAATCGAGTGCTTCGACTCCGTGGAAATCTCCGGCGTGGAAGATCGGTTCAACGCCTCCCTGGGCACA
TACCACGATCTGCTGAAAATTATCAAGGACAAGGACTTCCTGGACAATGAGGAAAACGAGGACATTCTGG
AAGATATCGTGCTGACCCTGACACTGTTTGAGGACAGAGAGATGATCGAGGAACGGCTGAAAACCTATGC
CCACCTGTTCGACGACAAAGTGATGAAGCAGCTGAAGCGGCGGAGATACACCGGCTGGGGCAGGCTGAGC
CGGAAGCTGATCAACGGCATCCGGGACAAGCAGTCCGGCAAGACAATCCTGGATTTCCTGAAGTCCGACG
GCTTCGCCAACAGAAACTTCATGCAGCTGATCCACGACGACAGCCTGACCTTTAAAGAGGACATCCAGAA
AGCCCAGGTGTCCGGCCAGGGCGATAGCCTGCACGAGCACATTGCCAATCTGGCCGGCAGCCCCGCCATT
AAGAAGGGCATCCTGCAGACAGTGAAGGTGGTGGACGAGCTCGTGAAAGTGATGGGCCGGCACAAGCCCG
AGAACATCGTGATCGAAATGGCCAGAGAGAACCAGACCACCCAGAAGGGACAGAAGAACAGCCGCGAGAG
AATGAAGCGGATCGAAGAGGGCATCAAAGAGCTGGGCAGCCAGATCCTGAAAGAACACCCCGTGGAAAAC
ACCCAGCTGCAGAACGAGAAGCTGTACCTGTACTACCTGCAGAATGGGCGGGATATGTACGTGGACCAGG
AACTGGACATCAACCGGCTGTCCGACTACGATGTGGACCATATCGTGCCTCAGAGCTTTCTGAAGGACGA
CTCCATCGACAACAAGGTGCTGACCAGAAGCGACAAGAACCGGGGCAAGAGCGACAACGTGCCCTCCGAA
GAGGTCGTGAAGAAGATGAAGAACTACTGGCGGCAGCTGCTGAACGCCAAGCTGATTACCCAGAGAAAGT
TCGACAATCTGACCAAGGCCGAGAGAGGCGGCCTGAGCGAACTGGATAAGGCCGGCTTCATCAAGAGACA
GCTGGTGGAAACCCGGCAGATCACAAAGCACGTGGCACAGATCCTGGACTCCCGGATGAACACTAAGTAC
GACGAGAATGACAAGCTGATCCGGGAAGTGAAAGTGATCACCCTGAAGTCCAAGCTGGTGTCCGATTTCC
GGAAGGATTTCCAGTTTTACAAAGTGCGCGAGATCAACAACTACCACCACGCCCACGACGCCTACCTGAA
CGCCGTCGTGGGAACCGCCCTGATCAAAAAGTACCCTAAGCTGGAAAGCGAGTTCGTGTACGGCGACTAC
AAGGTGTACGACGTGCGGAAGATGATCGCCAAGAGCGAGCAGGAAATCGGCAAGGCTACCGCCAAGTACT
TCTTCTACAGCAACATCATGAACTTTTTCAAGACCGAGATTACCCTGGCCAACGGCGAGATCCGGAAGCG
GCCTCTGATCGAGACAAACGGCGAAACCGGGGAGATCGTGTGGGATAAGGGCCGGGATTTTGCCACCGTG
CGGAAAGTGCTGAGCATGCCCCAAGTGAATATCGTGAAAAAGACCGAGGTGCAGACAGGCGGCTTCAGCA
AAGAGTCTATCCTGCCCAAGAGGAACAGCGATAAGCTGATCGCCAGAAAGAAGGACTGGGACCCTAAGAA
GTACGGCGGCTTCGACAGCCCCACCGTGGCCTATTCTGTGCTGGTGGTGGCCAAAGTGGAAAAGGGCAAG
TCCAAGAAACTGAAGAGTGTGAAAGAGCTGCTGGGGATCACCATCATGGAAAGAAGCAGCTTCGAGAAGA
ATCCCATCGACTTTCTGGAAGCCAAGGGCTACAAAGAAGTGAAAAAGGACCTGATCATCAAGCTGCCTAA
GTACTCCCTGTTCGAGCTGGAAAACGGCCGGAAGAGAATGCTGGCCTCTGCCGGCGAACTGCAGAAGGGA
AACGAACTGGCCCTGCCCTCCAAATATGTGAACTTCCTGTACCTGGCCAGCCACTATGAGAAGCTGAAGG
GCTCCCCCGAGGATAATGAGCAGAAACAGCTGTTTGTGGAACAGCACAAGCACTACCTGGACGAGATCAT
CGAGCAGATCAGCGAGTTCTCCAAGAGAGTGATCCTGGCCGACGCTAATCTGGACAAAGTGCTGTCCGCC
TACAACAAGCACCGGGATAAGCCCATCAGAGAGCAGGCCGAGAATATCATCCACCTGTTTACCCTGACCA
ATCTGGGAGCCCCTGCCGCCTTCAAGTACTTTGACACCACCATCGACCGGAAGAGGTACACCAGCACCAA
AGAGGTGCTGGACGCCACCCTGATCCACCAGAGCATCACCGGCCTGTACGAGACACGGATCGACCTGTCT
CAGCTGGGAGGCGACAAGCGACCTGCCGCCACAAAGAAGGCTGGACAGGCTAAGAAGAAGAAAGATTACA
AAGACGATGACGATAAGGGATCCGGCGCAACAAACTTCTCTCTGCTGAAACAAGCCGGAGATGTCGAAGA
GAATCCTGGACCGATGGCCAAGCCTTTGTCTCAAGAAGAATCCACCCTCATTGAAAGAGCAACGGCTACA
ATCAACAGCATCCCCATCTCTGAAGACTACAGCGTCGCCAGCGCAGCTCTCTCTAGCGACGGCCGCATCT
TCACTGGTGTCAATGTATATCATTTTACTGGGGGACCTTGTGCAGAACTCGTGGTGCTGGGCACTGCTGC
TGCTGCGGCAGCTGGCAACCTGACTTGTATCGTCGCGATCGGAAATGAGAACAGGGGCATCTTGAGCCCC
TGCGGACGGTGCCGACAGGTGCTTCTCGATCTGCATCCTGGGATCAAAGCCATAGTGAAGGACAGTGATG
GACAGCCGACGGCAGTTGGGATTCGTGAATTGCTGCCCTCTGGTTATGTGTGGGAGGGCTAAGAATTCGA
TATCAAGCTTATCGGTAATCAACCTCTGGATTACAAAATTTGTGAAAGATTGACTGGTATTCTTAACTAT
GTTGCTCCTTTTACGCTATGTGGATACGCTGCTTTAATGCCTTTGTATCATGCTATTGCTTCCCGTATGG
CTTTCATTTTCTCCTCCTTGTATAAATCCTGGTTGCTGTCTCTTTATGAGGAGTTGTGGCCCGTTGTCAG
GCAACGTGGCGTGGTGTGCACTGTGTTTGCTGACGCAACCCCCACTGGTTGGGGCATTGCCACCACCTGT
CAGCTCCTTTCCGGGACTTTCGCTTTCCCCCTCCCTATTGCCACGGCGGAACTCATCGCCGCCTGCCTTG
CCCGCTGCTGGACAGGGGCTCGGCTGTTGGGCACTGACAATTCCGTGGTGTTGTCGGGGAAATCATCGTC
CTTTCCTTGGCTGCTCGCCTGTGTTGCCACCTGGATTCTGCGCGGGACGTCCTTCTGCTACGTCCCTTCG
GCCCTCAATCCAGCGGACCTTCCTTCCCGCGGCCTGCTGCCGGCTCTGCGGCCTCTTCCGCGTCTTCGCC
TTCGCCCTCAGACGAGTCGGATCTCCCTTTGGGCCGCCTCCCCGCGTCGACTTTAAGACCAATGACTTAC
AAGGCAGCTGTAGATCTTAGCCACTTTTTAAAAGAAAAGGGGGGACTGGAAGGGCTAATTCACTCCCAAC
GAAGACAAGATCTGCTTTTTGCTTGTACTGGGTCTCTCTGGTTAGACCAGATCTGAGCCTGGGAGCTCTC
TGGCTAACTAGGGAACCCACTGCTTAAGCCTCAATAAAGCTTGCCTTGAGTGCTTCAAGTAGTGTGTGCC
CGTCTGTTGTGTGACTCTGGTAACTAGAGATCCCTCAGACCCTTTTAGTCAGTGTGGAAAATCTCTAGCA
GGGCCCGTTTAAACCCGCTGATCAGCCTCGACTGTGCCTTCTAGTTGCCAGCCATCTGTTGTTTGCCCCT
CCCCCGTGCCTTCCTTGACCCTGGAAGGTGCCACTCCCACTGTCCTTTCCTAATAAAATGAGGAAATTGC
ATCGCATTGTCTGAGTAGGTGTCATTCTATTCTGGGGGGTGGGGTGGGGCAGGACAGCAAGGGGGAGGAT
TGGGAAGACAATAGCAGGCATGCTGGGGATGCGGTGGGCTCTATGGCTTCTGAGGCGGAAAGAACCAGCT
GGGGCTCTAGGGGGTATCCCC
[124 nt withheld, positions 8492-8615]
C
[91 nt withheld, positions 8617-8707]
A
[49 nt withheld, positions 8709-8757]
CCTTTGACGTTGGAGTCCACGTTCTTT
[37 nt withheld, positions 8785-8821]
ACCCTATCTCGGTCTATTCTTTTGATTTATAAGGGATTTTGCCGATTTCGGCCTATTGGTTAAAAAATGA
GCTGATTTAACAAAAATTTAACGCGAATTAATTCTGTGGAATGTGTGTCAGTTAGGGTGTGGAAAGTCCC
CAGGCTCCCCAGCAGGCAGAAGTATGCAAAGCATGCATCTCAATTAGTCAGCAACCAGGTGTGGAAAGTC
CCCAGGCTCCCCAGCAGGCAGAAGTATGCAAAGCATGCATCTCAATTAGTCAGCAACCATAGTCCCGCCC
CTAACTCCGCCCATCCCGCCCCTAACTCCGCCCAGTTCCGCCCATTCTCCGCCCCATGGCTGACTAATTT
TTTTTATTTATGCAGAGGCCGAGGCCGCCTCTGCCTCTGAGCTATTCCAGAAGTAGTGAGGAGGCTTTTT
TGGAGGCCTAGGCTTTTGCAAAAAGCTCCCGGGAGCTTGTATATCCATTTTCGGATCTGATCAGCACGTG
TTGACAATTAATCATCGGCATAGTATATCGGCATAGTATAATACGACAAGGTGAGGAACTAAACCATGGC
CAAGTTGACCAGTGCCGTTCCGGTGCTCACCGCGCGCGACGTCGCCGGAGCGGTCGAGTTCTGGACCGAC
CGGCTCGGGTTCTCCCGGGACTTCGTGGAGGACGACTTCGCCGGTGTGGTCCGGGACGACGTGACCCTGT
TCATCAGCGCGGTCCAGGACCAGGTGGTGCCGGACAACACCCTGGCCTGGGTGTGGGTGCGCGGCCTGGA
CGAGCTGTACGCCGAGTGGTCGGAGGTCGTGTCCACGAACTTCCGGGACGCCTCCGGGCCGGCCATGACC
GAGATCGGCGAGCAGCCGTGGGGGCGGGAGTTCGCCCTGCGCGACCCGGCCGGCAACTGCGTGCACTTCG
TGGCCGAGGAGCAGGACTGACACGTGCTACGAGATTTCGATTCCACCGCCGCCTTCTATGAAAGGTTGGG
CTTCGGAATCGTTTTCCGGGACGCCGGCTGGATGATCCTCCAGCGCGGGGATCTCATGCTGGAGTTCTTC
GCCCACCCCAACTTGTTTATTGCAGCTTATAATGGTTACAAATAAAGCAATAGCATCACAAATTTCACAA
ATAAAGCATTTTTTTCACTGCATTCTAGTTGTGGTTTGTCCAAACTCATCAATGTATCTTATCATGTCTG
TATACCGTCGACCTCTAGCTAGAGCTTGGCGTAATCATGGTCATAGCTGTTTCCTGTGTGAAATTGTTAT
CCGCTCACAATTCCACACAACATACGAGCCGGAAGCATAAAGTGTAAAGCCTGGGGTGCCTAATGAGTGA
GCTAACTCACATTAATTGCGTTGCGCTCACTGCCCGCTTTCCAGTCGGGAAACCTGTCGTGCCAGCTGCA
TTAATGAATCGGCCAACGCGCGGGGAGAGGCGGTTTGCGTATTGGGCGCTCTTCCGCTTCCTCGCTCACT
GACTCGCTGCGCTCGGTCGTTCGGCTGCGGCGAGCGGTATCAGCTCACTCAAAGGCGGTAATACGGTTAT
CCACAGAATCAGGGGATAACGCAGGAAAGAACATGTGAGCAAAAGGCCAGCAAAAGGCCAGGAACCGTAA
AAAGGCCGCGTTGCTGGCGTTTTTCCATAGGCTCCGCCCCCCTGACGAGCATCACAAAAATCGACGCTCA
AGTCAGAGGTGGCGAAACCCGACAGGACTATAAAGATACCAGGCGTTTCCCCCTGGAAGCTCCCTCGTGC
GCTCTCCTGTTCCGACCCTGCCGCTTACCGGATACCTGTCCGCCTTTCTCCCTTCGGGAAGCGTGGCGCT
TTCTCATAGCTCACGCTGTAGGTATCTCAGTTCGGTGTAGGTCGTTCGCTCCAAGCTGGGCTGTGTGCAC
GAACCCCCCGTTCAGCCCGACCGCTGCGCCTTATCCGGTAACTATCGTCTTGAGTCCAACCCGGTAAGAC
ACGACTTATCGCCACTGGCAGCAGCCACTGGTAACAGGATTAGCAGAGCGAGGTATGTAGGCGGTGCTAC
AGAGTTCTTGAAGTGGTGGCCTAACTACGGCTACACTAGAAGAACAGTATTTGGTATCTGCGCTCTGCTG
AAGCCAGTTACCTTCGGAAAAAGAGTTGGTAGCTCTTGATCCGGCAAACAAACCACCGCTGGTAGCGGTG
GTTTTTTTGTTTGCAAGCAGCAGATTACGCGCAGAAAAAAAGGATCTCAAGAAGATCCTTTGATCTTTTC
TACGGGGTCTGACGCTCAGTGGAACGAAAACTCACGTTAAGGGATTTTGGTCATGAGATTATCAAAAAGG
ATCTTCACCTAGATCCTTTTAAATTAAAAATGAAGTTTTAAATCAATCTAAAGTATATATGAGTAAACTT
GGTCTGACAGTTACCAATGCTTAATCAGTGAGGCACCTATCTCAGCGATCTGTCTATTTCGTTCATCCAT
AGTTGCCTGACTCCCCGTCGTGTAGATAACTACGATACGGGAGGGCTTACCATCTGGCCCCAGTGCTGCA
ATGATACCGCGAGACCCACGCTCACCGGCTCCAGATTTATCAGCAATAAACCAGCCAGCCGGAAGGGCCG
AGCGCAGAAGTGGTCCTGCAACTTTATCCGCCTCCATCCAGTCTATTAATTGTTGCCGGGAAGCTAGAGT
AAGTAGTTCGCCAGTTAATAGTTTGCGCAACGTTGTTGCCATTGCTACAGGCATCGTGGTGTCACGCTCG
TCGTTTGGTATGGCTTCATTCAGCTCCGGTTCCCAACGATCAAGGCGAGTTACATGATCCCCCATGTTGT
GCAAAAAAGCGGTTAGCTCCTTCGGTCCTCCGATCGTTGTCAGAAGTAAGTTGGCCGCAGTGTTATCACT
CATGGTTATGGCAGCACTGCATAATTCTCTTACTGTCATGCCATCCGTAAGATGCTTTTCTGTGACTGGT
GAGTACTCAACCAAGTCATTCTGAGAATAGTGTATGCGGCGACCGAGTTGCTCTTGCCCGGCGTCAATAC
GGGATAATACCGCGCCACATAGCAGAACTTTAAAAGTGCTCATCATTGGAAAACGTTCTTCGGGGCGAAA
ACTCTCAAGGATCTTACCGCTGTTGAGATCCAGTTCGATGTAACCCACTCGTGCACCCAACTGATCTTCA
GCATCTTTTACTTTCACCAGCGTTTCTGGGTGAGCAAAAACAGGAAGGCAAAATGCCGCAAAAAAGGGAA
TAAGGGCGACACGGAAATGTTGAATACTCATACTCTTCCTTTTTCAATATTATTGAAGCATTTATCAGGG
TTATTGTCTCATGAGCGGATACATATTTGAATGTATTTAGAAAAATAAACAAATAGGGGTTCCGCGCACA
TTTCCCCGAAAAGTGCCACCTGACGTCGACGGATCGGGAGATCTCCCGATCCCCTATGGTGCACTCTCAG
TACAATCTGCTCTGATGCCGCATAGTTAAGCCAGTATCTGCTCCCTGCTTGTGTGTTGGAGGTCGCTGAG
TAGTGCGCGAGCAAAATTTAAGCTACAACAAGGCAAGGCTTGACCGACAATTGCATGAAGAATCTGCTTA
GGGTTAGGCGTTTTGCGCTGCTTCGCGATGTACGGGCCAGATATACGCGTTGACATTGATTATTGACTAG
TTATTAATAGTAATCAATTACGGGGTCATTAGTTCATAGCCCATATATGGAGTTCCGCGTTACATAACTT
ACGGTAAATGGCCCGCCTGGCTGACCGCCCAACGACCCCCGCCCATTGACGTCAATAATGACGTATGTTC
CCATAGTAACGCCAATAGGGACTTTCCATTGACGTCAATGGGTGGAGTATTTACGGTAAACTGCCCACTT
GGCAGTACATCAAGTGTATCATATGCCAAGTACGCCCCCTATTGACGTCAATGACGGTAAATGGCCCGCC
TGGCATTATGCCCAGTACATGACCTTATGGGACTTTCCTACTTGGCAGTACATCTACGTATTAGTCATCG
CTATTACCATGG
