>Addgene plasmid #138678 | pLenti-Blast-sgNT | depositor partial sequence | sequence record 268002 | hU6 FWD Sequence
NAACCTTATTTTCGATTTTCTTTGGCTTTATATATCTTGTGGAAAGGACGAAACACCGCGAGGTATTCGG
CTCCGCGGTTTTAGAGCTAGAAATAGCAAGTTAAAATAAGGCTAGTCCGTTATCAACTTGAAAAAGTGGC
ACCGAGTCGGTGCTTTTTTGAATTCGCTAGCTAGGTCTTGAAAGGAGTGGGAATTGGCTCCGGTGCCCGT
CAGTGGGCAGAGCGCACATCGCCCACAGTCCCCGAGAAGTTGGGGGGAGGGGTCGGCAATTGATCCGGTG
CCTAGAGAAGGTGGCGCGGGGTAAACTGGGAAAGTGATGTCGTGTACTGGCTCCGCCTTTTTCCCGAGGG
TGGGGGAGAACCGTATATAAGTGCAGTAGTCGCCGTGAACGTTCTTTTTCGCAACGGGTTTGCCGCCAGA
ACACAGGACCGGTTCTAGAGCGCTGCCACCATGGACAAGAAGTACAGCATCGGCCTGGACATCGGCACCA
ACTCTGTGGGCTGGGCCGTGATCACCGACGAGTACAAGGTGCCCAGCAAGAAATTCAAGGTGCTGGGCAA
CACCGACCGGCACAGCATCAAGAAGAACCTGATCGGAGCCCTGCTGTTCGACAGCGGCGAAACAGCCGAG
GCCACCCGGCTGAAGAGAACCGCCAGAAGAAGATACACCAGACGGAAGAACCGGATCTGCTATCTGCAAG
AGATCTTCAGCAACGAGATGGCCAAGGTGGACGACAGCTTCTTCCACAGACTGGAAGAGTCCTTCCTGGT
GGAAGAGGATAAGAAGCACGAGCGGCACCCCATCTTCGGCAACATCGTGGACGAGGTGGCCTACCACGAG
AAGTACCCCACCATCTACCACCTGAGAAAGAAACTGGTGGACAGCACCGACAAGGCCGACCTGCGGCTGA
TCTATCTGGCCCTGGCCCACATGATCAAGTTCCGGGGCCACTTCCTGATCGAGGGCGACCTGAACCCCGA
CAACAGCGACGTGGACAAGCTTGTTCATCCAGCTGGTGCAGACCTACAACCAGCTTGTTCGAGGAAACCC
CATCACGCCAGCGGCGTGACGCCAAGCCATCCTTGTCTGCCAGACTGACAGAGCAGACGCTGGAAATTCT
GATCGCCCAGCTGCCGGCAGAAGAAGAATTGCTTGTTTCGAAACTGATTGCCTGANCTGGCTGACCCNCT
TCCAGACACTCGACTGCCGAGGATGCACTGCAGCTGGACCAGGGAACCTAGCAGACGAACGAAACCGTGT
AACAA
